Addgene plasmid #146222: pAc5.1B-lambdaN-HA-DmTral-LSm-S13AI15AR21A-V5His6_E
Purpose: Insect Expression of DmTral-LSm-S13AI15AR21A
Depositing lab: Elisa Izaurralde. Depositing organization: Max Planck Institute for Developmental Biology. Publication: Similar modes of interaction enable Trailer Hitch and EDC3 to associate with DCP1 and Me31B in distinct protein complexes. Tritschler F, Eulalio A, Helms S, Schmidt S, Coles M, Weichenrieder O, Izaurralde E, Truffault V. Mol Cell Biol. 2008 Nov . 28(21):6695-708. 10.1128/MCB.00759-08 PubMed 18765641.
Backbone
  Vector backbone: Unknown
  Vector type: Insect Expression
Growth in bacteria
  Bacterial resistance: Ampicillin, 100 μg/mL
  Growth temperature: 37°C
  Growth strain: DH5alpha
  Copy number: Low Copy
Gene/Insert
  Gene/Insert name: DmTral-LSm-S13AI15AR21A (alt names: Trailer Hitch; Dm LSm55)
  Species: D. melanogaster (fly)
  Mutation: one silent mutation A198C compared to the sequence given by: NCBI: NM_140328.4 or UniProt Q9VTZ0.
  Entrez Gene: tral (a.k.a. Dmel_CG10686, BEST:GH08269, CG10686, DmLSm15, Dmel\CG10686, LSm15, Lsm15, Scd6p, TRAL, Tral, anon-EST:Posey139, anon-WO0172774.89, anon-WO02059370.24, p67, p70)
  Cloning method: Unknown
Terms and licenses: Academic/Nonprofit Terms; Industry Terms: Not Available to Industry
Depositor comments: Plasmids from this collection were made available to the research community and donated after the lab closed. Please note that the sequence provided by the depositing laboratory may be theoretical/predicted or based on Sanger sequencing results. There may be discrepancies between sequencing results obtained by Addgene and the depositor sequence. If an Addgene verified sequence is not available, please contact before placing your order to request that our lab fully sequence the plasmid.
How to cite: pAc5.1B-lambdaN-HA-DmTral-LSm-S13AI15AR21A-V5His6_E was a gift from Elisa Izaurralde (Addgene plasmid # 146222 ; http://n2t.net/addgene:146222 ; RRID:Addgene_146222)
