[The description below was written by a language model from this plasmid's Addgene catalogue record and pLannotate feature annotations shown in this document.]
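Description:
pAc5.1B-lambdaN-HA-DmTral-LSm-S13AI15AR21A-V5His6_E is an insect-cell expression plasmid of about 5.8 kb. The catalogue lists the backbone as unknown, although the name and the annotated parts point to a pAc5.1B-type vector. It is maintained in E. coli through a ColE1/pUC-family origin and selected with ampicillin via the β-lactamase gene and its own promoter. The repository records it as low copy, whereas the origin annotation is of the high-copy type. A partial tetracycline-resistance fragment and a short SV40 large T fragment are also detected. These appear to be backbone remnants rather than functional elements.

Expression is driven by the constitutive Drosophila melanogaster actin 5C promoter and terminated by an SV40 polyadenylation signal. The open reading frame begins with a short fragment of the bacteriophage lambda N protein, the peptide that binds boxB RNA hairpins. An HA epitope follows (annotated as a single-repeat-sized fragment of 3xHA), and then the N-terminal LSm domain of Drosophila Trailer Hitch (Tral). The annotation tool labels this roughly 300 nt segment as human LSM14B, which reflects homology rather than the actual source species. The domain carries the substitutions S13A, I15A and R21A plus one silent change (A198C) relative to the reference sequence. A V5 tag lies downstream. The name also indicates a His6 tag, which the feature table does not annotate separately.

The lambdaN fusion format is typically used to tether a protein to boxB-containing reporter mRNAs in Drosophila cells. The epitope tags allow detection and co-immunoprecipitation. Judging by the associated study of how Tral and EDC3 associate with DCP1 and Me31B, the triple mutant probably serves to test LSm-domain residues for a role in partner binding, though the record does not state its effect.
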