Features (pLannotate 1.2.2; 11 found; start..end, strand, type, name):
     56..2568    +  promoter       Ac5 promoter: Drosophila melanogaster actin 5C promoter
   2588..2653    +  CDS            N (fragment): REGN_LAMBD - Experimental evidence at protein level: Swiss-Prot protein existence level 1. Plays a role as a transcriptional antitermination factor that allows the virus to initiate its lytic phase. Activates expression of the delayed viral early genes by modifying host RNA polymerase (RNAP) into a form that is resistant to termination signals. This antitermination function requires the host NusA protein which serves to stabilize the interaction between antitermination protein N and host RNA polymerase. From Escherichia phage lambda (Bacteriophage lambda).
   2678..2704    +  CDS            3xHA (fragment): three tandem HA epitope tags
   2723..3025    +  CDS            LSM14B (fragment): LS14B_HUMAN - Also known as C20orf40 From Homo sapiens (Human).
   3047..3088    +  CDS            V5 tag: epitope tag from simian virus 5
   3188..3322    -  polyA_signal   SV40 poly(A) signal: SV40 polyadenylation signal
   3345..3429    -  CDS            large T antigen (fragment): large T antigen from SV40 (simian virus 40)
   3430..3900    +  CDS            TcR (fragment): tetracycline efflux protein; tet; confers resistance to tetracycline
   3944..4532    -  rep_origin     ori: high-copy-number ColE1/pMB1/pBR322/pUC origin of replication
   4703..5563    -  CDS            AmpR: β-lactamase; bla; confers resistance to ampicillin, carbenicillin, and related antibiotics
   5564..5668    -  promoter       AmpR promoter: bla
>Addgene plasmid #146222 | pAc5.1B-lambdaN-HA-DmTral-LSm-S13AI15AR21A-V5His6_E | depositor full sequence | sequence record 288667 | Full Sequence
CTTCAAGGAATTAATTCTATATTCTAAAAACACAAATGATACTTCTAAAAAAAATCATGAATGGCATCAA
CTCTGAATCAAATCTTTGCAGATGCACCTACTTCTCATTTCCACTGTCACATCATTTTTCCAGATCTCGC
TGCCTGTTATGTGGCCCACAAACCAAGACACGTTTTATGGCCATTAAAGCTGGCTGATCGTCGCCAAACA
CCAAATACATATCAATATGTACATTCGAGAAAGAAGCGATCAAAGAAGCGTCTTCGGGCGAGTAGGAGAA
TGCGGAGGAGAAGGAGAACGAGCTGATCTAGTATCTCTCCACAATCCAATGCCAACTGACCAACTGGCCA
TATTCGGAGCAATTTGAAGCCAATTTCCATCGCCTGGCGATCGCTCCATTCTTGGCTATATGTTTTTCAC
CGTTCCCGGGGCCATTTTCAAAGACTCGTCGGTAAGATAAGATTGTGTCACTCGCTGTCTCTCTTCATTT
GTCGAAGAATGCTGAGGAATTTCGCGATGACGTCGGCGAGTATTTTGAAGAATGAGAATAATTTGTATTT
ATACGAAAATCAGTTAGTGGAATTTTCTACAAAAACATGTTATCTATAGATAATTTTGTTGCAAAATATG
TTGACTATGACAAAGATTGTATGTATATACCTTTAATGTATTCTCATTTTCTTATGTATTTATAATGGCA
ATGATGATACTGATGATATTTTAAGATGATGCCAGACCACAGGCTGATTTCTGCGTCTTTTGCCGAACGC
AGTGCATGTGCGGTTGTTGTTTTTTGGAATAGTTTCAATTTTCGGACTGTCCGCTTTGATTTCAGTTTCT
TGGCTTATTCAAAAAGCAAAGTAAAGCCAAAAAAGCGAGATGGCAATACCAAATGCGGCAAAACGGTAGT
GGAAGGAAAGGGGTGCGGGGCAGCGGAAGGAAGGGTGGGGCGGGGCGTGGCGGGGTCTGTGGCTGGGCGC
GACGTCACCGACGTTGGAGCCACTCCTTTGACCATGTGTGCGTGTGTGTATTATTCGTGTCTCGCCACTC
GCCGGTTGTTTTTTTCTTTTTATCTCGCTCTCTCTAGCGCCATCTCGTACGCATGCTCAACGCACCGCAT
GTTGCCGTGTCCTTTATGCGTCATTTTGGCTCGAAATAGGCAATTATTTAAACAAAGATTAGTCAACGAA
AACGCTAAAATAAATAAGTCTACAATATGGTTACTTATTGCCATGTGTGTGCAGCCAACGATAGCAACAA
AAGCAACAACACAGTGGCTTTCCCTCTTTCACTTTTTGTTTGCAAGCGCGTGCGAGCAAGACGGCACGAC
CGGCAAACGCAATTACGCTGACAAAGAGCAGACGAAGTTTTGGCCGAAAAACATCAAGGCGCCTGATACG
AATGCATTTGCAATAACAATTGCGATATTTAATATTGTTTATGAAGCTGTTTGACTTCAAAACACACAAA
AAAAAAAATAAAACAAATTATTTGAAAGAGAATTAGGAATCGGACAGCTTATCGTTACGGGCTAACAGCA
CACCGAGACGAAATAGCTTACCTGACGTCACAGCCTCTGGAAGAACTGCCGCCAAGCAGAGAGAGAGAGA
AAAAGAGGGAGAGCAGCTTAGACCGCATGTGCTTGTGTGTGAGGCGTCTCTCTCTTCGTCTCCTGTTTGC
GCAAACGCATAGACTGCACTGAGAAAATCGATTACCTATTTTTTATGAATGAATATTTGCACTATTACTA
TTCAAAACTATTAAGATAGCAATCACATTCAATAGCCAAATACTATACCACCTGAGCGATGCAACGAAAT
GATCAATTTGAGCAAAAATGCTGCATATTTAGGACGGCATCATTATAGAAATGCTTCTTGCTGTGTACTT
TTCTCTCGTCTGGCAGCTGTTTCGCCGTTATTGTTAAAACCGGCTTAAGTTAGGTGTGTTTTCTACGACT
AGTGATGCCCCTACTAGAAGATGTGTGTTGCACAAATGTCCCTGAATAACCAATTTGAAGTGCAGATAGC
AGTAAACGTAAGCTAATATGAATATTATTTAACTGTAATGTTTTAATATCGCTGGACATTACTAATAAAC
CCACTATAAACACATGTACATATGTATGTTTTGGCATACAATGAGTAGTTGGGGAAAAAATGTGTAAAAG
CACCGTGACCATCACAGCATAAAGATAACCAGCTGAAGTATCGAATATGAGTAACCCCCAAATTGAATCA
CATGCCGCAACTGATAGGACCCATGGAAGTACACTCTTCATGGCGATATACAAGACACACACAAGCACGA
ACACCCAGTTGCGGAGGAAATTCTCCGTAAATGAAAACCCAATCGGCGAACAATTCATACCCATATATGG
TAAAAGTTTTGAACGCGACTTGAGAGCGGAGAGCATTGCGGCTGATAAGGTTTTAGCGCTAAGCGGGCTT
TATAAAACGGGCTGCGGGACCAGTTTTCATATCACTACCGTTTGAGTTCTTGTGCTGTGTGGATACTCCT
CCCGACACAAAGCCGCTCCATCAGCCAGCAGTCGTCTAATCCAGAGACCCCGGATCGGGGTACCAACATG
GACGCACAAACACGACGACGTGAGCGTCGCGCTGAGAAACAAGCTCAATGGAAAGCTGCAAACGGTGGAT
CTCCTCCACATATGGCTTACCCATACGATGTTCCAGATTACGCTCCTCCAAGCTTGAATTCTATGAGCGG
GGGATTACCGGAGTTGGGCTCCAAAATCGCGCTCGCGTCCAAGGCGGACATTGCATACGAGGGCCGCCTG
TACACGGTGGATCCGCAGGAGTGCACCATTGCGCTCTCGAGTGTGCGATCCTTCGGTACAGAAGATCGGG
ACACCCAGTTCCAGATAGCGCCGCAATCGCAGATCTACGACTACATCCTCTTCCGTGGCTCGGACATCAA
GGACATTCGCGTTGTCAACAACCACACGCTGCCGCACCACAATGACCCGGCGATCATGCAGGCGCAGCTC
GGCGGCCGCTCGAGTCTAGAGGGCCCGCGGTTCGAAGGTAAGCCTATCCCTAACCCTCTCCTCGGTCTCG
ATTCTACGCGTACCGGTCATCATCACCATCACCATTGAGTTTAAACCCGCTGATCAGCCTCGACTGTGCC
TTCTAAGGCCTGAGCTCGCTGATCAGCCTCGATCGAGGATCCAGACATGATAAGATACATTGATGAGTTT
GGACAAACCACAACTAGAATGCAGTGAAAAAAATGCTTTATTTGTGAAATTTGTGATGCTATTGCTTTAT
TTGTAACCATTATAAGCTGCAATAAACAAGTTAACAACAACAATTGCATTCATTTTATGTTTCAGGTTCA
GGGGGAGGTGTGGGAGGTTTTTTAAAGCAAGTAAAACCTCTACAAATGTGGTATGGCTGATTATGATCAG
TCGACCGATGCCCTTGAGAGCCTTCAACCCAGTCAGCTCCTTCCGGTGGGCGCGGGGCATGACTATCGTC
GCCGCACTTATGACTGTCTTCTTTATCATGCAACTCGTAGGACAGGTGCCGGCAGCGCTCTGGGTCATTT
TCGGCGAGGACCGCTTTCGCTGGAGCGCGACGATGATCGGCCTGTCGCTTGCGGTATTCGGAATCTTGCA
CGCCCTCGCTCAAGCCTTCGTCACTGGTCCCGCCACCAAACGTTTCGGCGAGAAGCAGGCCATTATCGCC
GGCATGGCGGCCGACGCGCTGGGCTACGTCTTGCTGGCGTTCGCGACGCGAGGCTGGATGGCCTTCCCCA
TTATGATTCTTCTCGCTTCCGGCGGCATCGGGATGCCCGCGTTGCAGGCCATGCTGTCCAGGCAGGTAGA
TGACGACCATCAGGGACAGCTTCAAGGATCGCTCGCGGCTCTTACCAGCCAGCAAAAGGCCAGGAACCGT
AAAAAGGCCGCGTTGCTGGCGTTTTTCCATAGGCTCCGCCCCCCTGACGAGCATCACAAAAATCGACGCT
CAAGTCAGAGGTGGCGAAACCCGACAGGACTATAAAGATACCAGGCGTTTCCCCCTGGAAGCTCCCTCGT
GCGCTCTCCTGTTCCGACCCTGCCGCTTACCGGATACCTGTCCGCCTTTCTCCCTTCGGGAAGCGTGGCG
CTTTCTCAATGCTCACGCTGTAGGTATCTCAGTTCGGTGTAGGTCGTTCGCTCCAAGCTGGGCTGTGTGC
ACGAACCCCCCGTTCAGCCCGACCGCTGCGCCTTATCCGGTAACTATCGTCTTGAGTCCAACCCGGTAAG
ACACGACTTATCGCCACTGGCAGCAGCCACTGGTAACAGGATTAGCAGAGCGAGGTATGTAGGCGGTGCT
ACAGAGTTCTTGAAGTGGTGGCCTAACTACGGCTACACTAGAAGGACAGTATTTGGTATCTGCGCTCTGC
TGAAGCCAGTTACCTTCGGAAAAAGAGTTGGTAGCTCTTGATCCGGCAAACAAACCACCGCTGGTAGCGG
TGGTTTTTTTGTTTGCAAGCAGCAGATTACGCGCAGAAAAAAAGGATCTCAAGAAGATCCTTTGATCTTT
TCTACGGGGTCTGACGCTCAGTGGAACGAAAACTCACGTTAAGGGATTTTGGTCATGAGATTATCAAAAA
GGATCTTCACCTAGATCCTTTTAAATTAAAAATGAAGTTTTAAATCAATCTAAAGTATATATGAGTAAAC
TTGGTCTGACAGTTACCAATGCTTAATCAGTGAGGCACCTATCTCAGCGATCTGTCTATTTCGTTCATCC
ATAGTTGCCTGACTCCCCGTCGTGTAGATAACTACGATACGGGAGGGCTTACCATCTGGCCCCAGTGCTG
CAATGATACCGCGAGACCCACGCTCACCGGCTCCAGATTTATCAGCAATAAACCAGCCAGCCGGAAGGGC
CGAGCGCAGAAGTGGTCCTGCAACTTTATCCGCCTCCATCCAGTCTATTAATTGTTGCCGGGAAGCTAGA
GTAAGTAGTTCGCCAGTTAATAGTTTGCGCAACGTTGTTGCCATTGCTGCAGGCATCGTGGTGTCACGCT
CGTCGTTTGGTATGGCTTCATTCAGCTCCGGTTCCCAACGATCAAGGCGAGTTACATGATCCCCCATGTT
GTGCAAAAAAGCGGTTAGCTCCTTCGGTCCTCCGATCGTTGTCAGAAGTAAGTTGGCCGCAGTGTTATCA
CTCATGGTTATGGCAGCACTGCATAATTCTCTTACTGTCATGCCATCCGTAAGATGCTTTTCTGTGACTG
GTGAGTACTCAACCAAGTCATTCTGAGAATAGTGTATGCGGCGACCGAGTTGCTCTTGCCCGGCGTCAAC
ACGGGATAATACCGCGCCACATAGCAGAACTTTAAAAGTGCTCATCATTGGAAAACGTTCTTCGGGGCGA
AAACTCTCAAGGATCTTACCGCTGTTGAGATCCAGTTCGATGTAACCCACTCGTGCACCCAACTGATCTT
CAGCATCTTTTACTTTCACCAGCGTTTCTGGGTGAGCAAAAACAGGAAGGCAAAATGCCGCAAAAAAGGG
AATAAGGGCGACACGGAAATGTTGAATACTCATACTCTTCCTTTTTCAATATTATTGAAGCATTTATCAG
GGTTATTGTCTCATGAGCGGATACATATTTGAATGTATTTAGAAAAATAAACAAATAGGGGTTCCGCGCA
CATTTCCCCGAAAAGTGCCACCTGACGTCTAAGAAACCATTATTATCATGACATTAACCTATAAAAATAG
GCGTATCACGAGGCCCTTTCGT
